>Addgene plasmid #81056 | pACYC-mTET1-N | depositor full sequence | sequence record 153734 | pACYC-mTET1-N sequence 6897 bps
ATTCACCACCCTGAATTGACTCTCTTCCGGGCGCTATCATGCCATACCGCGAAAGGTTTTGCGCCATTCG
ATGGTGTCCGGGATCTCGACGCTCTCCCTTATGCGACTCCTGCATTAGGAAATTAATACGACTCACTATA
GGGGAATTGTGAGCGGATAACAATTCCCCTGTAGAAATAATTTTGTTTAACTTTAATAAGGAGATATACC
ATGGGCAGCAGCCATCACCATCATCACCACAGCCAGGATCCTATGCCTCTTGATGAGTCTGTGTATCCCA
CAGCTCTGATAAGATTCATCTTGGCAGGCTCACAGCCGGATGTCTTTGATACTAAGCCCCAAGAAAAAAC
CCTTATAACAACCCCAGAACAAGTGGGAAGCCACCCAAATCAAGTTCTGGATGCCACCTCTGTCCTAGGA
CAGGCCTTTAGTACTCTTCCACTTCAGTGGGGATTTTCTGGTGCTAACTTAGTTCAAGTTGAGGCCCTGG
GCAAGGGTTCAGACTCACCAGAGGATCTTGGTGCTATTACTATGCTAAACCAACAAGAAACTGTGGCTAT
GGATATGGATAGGAATGCTACCCCGGACCTGCCTATCTTCCTTCCTAAGCCTCCAAACACAGTTGCTACC
TACAGTAGCCCTCTTTTAGGGCCTGAGCCCCACAGCTCTACCTCCTGTGGGCTTGAAGTCCAAGGTGCTA
CCCCGATTTTAACTTTGGACTCAGGACACACTCCCCAACTCCCACCAAACCCTGAGTCAAGTTCAGTACC
TCTGGTAATAGCTGCAAACGGTACGCGAGCTGAGAAGCAGTTTGGTACCAGCCTTTTCCCAGCCGTCCCA
CAAGGGTTTACAGTCGCAGCCGAGAATGAAGTCCAGCATGCCCCATTAGATCTTACCCAGGGTTCTCAGG
CTGCTCCCAGCAAACTGGAAGGAGAGATTTCTCGGGTCAGCATCACTGGCTCAGCTGATGTCAAAGCCAC
AGCGATGTCCATGCCGGTTACACAGGCCAGTACCTCTTCTCCCCCATGTAATTCTACGCCGCCAATGGTG
GAGAGGAGGAAGCGCAAGGCCTGTGGGGTCTGTGAGCCGTGCCAGCAGAAGGCCAACTGTGGGGAGTGCA
CCTACTGCAAGAATCGAAAGAACAGCCACCAGATCTGTAAGAAGAGGAAATGCGAGGTGCTCAAAAAGAA
GCCAGAGGCCACCTCACAGGCACAGGTTACAAAAGAAAACAAGAGGCCCCAGAGGGAAAAGAAGCCCAAA
GTTTTAAAGACAGACTTTAACAACAAACCAGTAAATGGCCCCAAATCAGAGTCCATGGACTGCAGTAGAC
GTGGTCATGGGGAAGAAGAGCAAAGGTTGGATTTGATCACACATCCCCTTGAAAATGTAAGGAAGAATGC
AGGCGGCATGACGGGAATTGAGGTGGAGAAGTGGGCGCCAAACAAGAAATCACACTTAGCAGAGGGTCAA
GTCAAAGGAAGCTGTGATGCCAATTTAACTGGGGTGGAAAACCCCCAGCCCTCTGAAGATGACAAGCAGC
AAACCAACCCTTCTCCGACATTTGCCCAGACCATAAGGAACGGCATGAAAAATGTACACTGTTTACCCAC
TGACACACACCTTCCGCTCAACAAATTGAATCATGAGGAATTTAGCAAGGCGTTGGGAAATAATTCCTCT
AAATTGCTGACTGATCCCTCAAACTGCAAGGATGCCATGAGTGTCACCACCTCCGGGGGGGAGTGTGATC
ATCTCAAGGGGCCAAGGAACACCCTGCTCTTCCAGAAGCCTGGCTTGAACTGCAGGTCTGGTGCAGAACC
CACCATCTTTAATAATCACCCTAATACACACAGCGCTGGGAGTCGACCTCACCCTCCTGAGAAGGTACCC
AACAAAGAACCCAAAGATGGCTCTCCGGTTCAGCCAAGTCTTCTATCCCTAATGAAGGACAGGAGATTAA
CGCTGGAACAAGTGGTAGCCATAGAAGCCCTGACTCAGCTCTCAGAAGCGCCCTCAGAGAGCTCCTCCCC
ATCCAAGCCGGAGAAGGATGAAGAAGCGCATCAGAAAACGGCTAGTCTGCTTAACAGTTGCAAGGCTATC
CTTCATTCGGTGAGAAAAGACCTCCAAGACCCAAACGTTCAAGGAAAGGGCCTTCACCATGACACTGTTG
TCTTTAATGGCCAGAACAGAACATTCAAGTCACCTGATAGTTTCGCTACTAACCAAGCACTTATAAAATC
ACAAGGATATCCAAGTTCACCTACAGCTGAGAAGAAAGGCGCTGCTGGTGGGAGAGCTCCCTTTGATGGT
TTTGAGAATTCACATCCATTGCCCATAGAAAGTCACAATCTTGAAAACTGCAGTCAGGTACTAAGCTGCG
ATCAGAATTTGAGTTCCCATGACCCATCATGCCAGGATGCACCCTACAGTCAAATTGAAGAAGATGTCGC
AGCACAATTGACCCAACTTGCATCCACGATTAATCACATCAACGCCGAGGTCAGGAATGCTGAAAGTACA
CCAGAAAGCCTTGTTGCAAAGAACACAAAGCAAAAACACAGTCAGGAGAAACGCATGGTACATCAGAAGC
CACCCTCTAGTACACAAACTAAACCCAGTGTACCATCAGCAAAGCCAAAGAAGGCCCAGAAAAAGGCAAG
AGCGACCCCACACGCAAACAAGCGGAAAAAGAAACCCCCAGCCCGAAGCTCTCAAGAAAATGATCAGAAG
AAGCAAGAGCAGCTAGCTATAGAGTATAGTAAAATGCATGACATTTGGATGTCATCTAAGTTTCAAAGGT
TTGGCCAGTCTAGTCCACGTAGTTTTCCTGTTCTGTTGAGAAATATTCCTGTCTTTAACCAAATATTAAA
GCCCGTGACTCAGAGTAAAACACCCTCACAACATAATGAGTTATTTCCTCCTATCAATCAGATAAAATTC
ACAAGAAACCCTGAATTGGCAAAGGAGAAAGTGAAGGTTGAACCATCAGATTCTCTGCCAACATGCCAAT
TCAAGACAGAATCCGGTGGGCAGACATTTGCAGAGCCGGCAGATAATTCTCAGGGACAGCCCATGGTGAG
TGTCAATCAGGAAGCTCACCCTCTGCCCCAGTCCCCACCATCTAACCAGTGTGCTAATATAATGGCTGGT
GCTGCCCAAACACAGTTTCATCTAGGCGCTCAAGAGAACCTGGTGCATCAGATACCACCACCGACGTTGC
CTGGTACCTCCCCTGACACACTCTTGCCAGACCCAGCATCAATCCTCAGGAAAGGGAAAGTGTTACATTT
CGATGGAATTACAGTTGTTACGGAGAAGCGTGAAGCTCAAACATCAAGCAATGGACCACTGGGTCCCACC
ACAGACAGTGCACAGTCAGAATTTAAAGAGAGCATCATGGACTTACTTAGCAAGCCTGCAAAAAACCTGA
TAGCTGGATTGAAGGAACAGTAATTAATTAACCTAGGCTGCTGCCACCGCTGAGCAATAACTAGCATAAC
CCCTTGGGGCCTCTAAACGGGTCTTGAGGGGTTTTTTGCTGAAACCTCAGGCATTTGAGAAGCACACGGT
CACACTGCTTCCGGTAGTCAATAAACCGGTAAACCAGCAATAGACATAAGCGGCTATTTAACGACCCTGC
CCTGAACCGACGACCGGGTCGAATTTGCTTTCGAATTTCTGCCATTCATCCGCTTATTATCACTTATTCA
GGCGTAGCACCAGGCGTTTAAGGGCACCAATAACTGCCTTAAAAAAATTACGCCCCGCCCTGCCACTCAT
CGCAGTACTGTTGTAATTCATTAAGCATTCTGCCGACATGGAAGCCATCACAGACGGCATGATGAACCTG
AATCGCCAGCGGCATCAGCACCTTGTCGCCTTGCGTATAATATTTGCCCATAGTGAAAACGGGGGCGAAG
AAGTTGTCCATATTGGCCACGTTTAAATCAAAACTGGTGAAACTCACCCAGGGATTGGCTGAGACGAAAA
ACATATTCTCAATAAACCCTTTAGGGAAATAGGCCAGGTTTTCACCGTAACACGCCACATCTTGCGAATA
TATGTGTAGAAACTGCCGGAAATCGTCGTGGTATTCACTCCAGAGCGATGAAAACGTTTCAGTTTGCTCA
TGGAAAACGGTGTAACAAGGGTGAACACTATCCCATATCACCAGCTCACCGTCTTTCATTGCCATACGGA
ACTCCGGATGAGCATTCATCAGGCGGGCAAGAATGTGAATAAAGGCCGGATAAAACTTGTGCTTATTTTT
CTTTACGGTCTTTAAAAAGGCCGTAATATCCAGCTGAACGGTCTGGTTATAGGTACATTGAGCAACTGAC
TGAAATGCCTCAAAATGTTCTTTACGATGCCATTGGGATATATCAACGGTGGTATATCCAGTGATTTTTT
TCTCCATTTTAGCTTCCTTAGCTCCTGAAAATCTCGATAACTCAAAAAATACGCCCGGTAGTGATCTTAT
TTCATTATGGTGAAAGTTGGAACCTCTTACGTGCCGATCAACGTCTCATTTTCGCCAAAAGTTGGCCCAG
GGCTTCCCGGTATCAACAGGGACACCAGGATTTATTTATTCTGCGAAGTGATCTTCCGTCACAGGTATTT
ATTCGGCGCAAAGTGCGTCGGGTGATGCTGCCAACTTACTGATTTAGTGTATGATGGTGTTTTTGAGGTG
CTCCAGTGGCTTCTGTTTCTATCAGCTGTCCCTCCTGTTCAGCTACTGACGGGGTGGTGCGTAACGGCAA
AAGCACCGCCGGACATCAGCGCTAGCGGAGTGTATACTGGCTTACTATGTTGGCACTGATGAGGGTGTCA
GTGAAGTGCTTCATGTGGCAGGAGAAAAAAGGCTGCACCGGTGCGTCAGCAGAATATGTGATACAGGATA
TATTCCGCTTCCTCGCTCACTGACTCGCTACGCTCGGTCGTTCGACTGCGGCGAGCGGAAATGGCTTACG
AACGGGGCGGAGATTTCCTGGAAGATGCCAGGAAGATACTTAACAGGGAAGTGAGAGGGCCGCGGCAAAG
CCGTTTTTCCATAGGCTCCGCCCCCCTGACAAGCATCACGAAATCTGACGCTCAAATCAGTGGTGGCGAA
ACCCGACAGGACTATAAAGATACCAGGCGTTTCCCCTGGCGGCTCCCTCGTGCGCTCTCCTGTTCCTGCC
TTTCGGTTTACCGGTGTCATTCCGCTGTTATGGCCGCGTTTGTCTCATTCCACGCCTGACACTCAGTTCC
GGGTAGGCAGTTCGCTCCAAGCTGGACTGTATGCACGAACCCCCCGTTCAGTCCGACCGCTGCGCCTTAT
CCGGTAACTATCGTCTTGAGTCCAACCCGGAAAGACATGCAAAAGCACCACTGGCAGCAGCCACTGGTAA
TTGATTTAGAGGAGTTAGTCTTGAAGTCATGCGCCGGTTAAGGCTAAACTGAAAGGACAAGTTTTGGTGA
CTGCGCTCCTCCAAGCCAGTTACCTCGGTTCAAAGAGTTGGTAGCTCAGAGAACCTTCGAAAAACCGCCC
TGCAAGGCGGTTTTTTCGTTTTCAGAGCAAGAGATTACGCGCAGACCAAAACGATCTCAAGAAGATCATC
TTATTAATCAGATAAAATATTTCTAGATTTCAGTGCAATTTATCTCTTCAAATGTAGCACCTGAAGTCAG
CCCCATACGATATAAGTTGTAATTCTCATGTTAGTCATGCCCCGCGCCCACCGGAAGGAGCTGACTGGGT
TGAAGGCTCTCAAGGGCATCGGTCGAGATCCCGGTGCCTAATGAGTGAGCTAACTTACATTAATTGCGTT
GCGCTCACTGCCCGCTTTCCAGTCGGGAAACCTGTCGTGCCAGCTGCATTAATGAATCGGCCAACGCGCG
GGGAGAGGCGGTTTGCGTATTGGGCGCCAGGGTGGTTTTTCTTTTCACCAGTGAGACGGGCAACAGCTGA
TTGCCCTTCACCGCCTGGCCCTGAGAGAGTTGCAGCAAGCGGTCCACGCTGGTTTGCCCCAGCAGGCGAA
AATCCTGTTTGATGGTGGTTAACGGCGGGATATAACATGAGCTGTCTTCGGTATCGTCGTATCCCACTAC
CGAGATGTCCGCACCAACGCGCAGCCCGGACTCGGTAATGGCGCGCATTGCGCCCAGCGCCATCTGATCG
TTGGCAACCAGCATCGCAGTGGGAACGATGCCCTCATTCAGCATTTGCATGGTTTGTTGAAAACCGGACA
TGGCACTCCAGTCGCCTTCCCGTTCCGCTATCGGCTGAATTTGATTGCGAGTGAGATATTTATGCCAGCC
AGCCAGACGCAGACGCGCCGAGACAGAACTTAATGGGCCCGCTAACAGCGCGATTTGCTGGTGACCCAAT
GCGACCAGATGCTCCACGCCCAGTCGCGTACCGTCTTCATGGGAGAAAATAATACTGTTGATGGGTGTCT
GGTCAGAGACATCAAGAAATAACGCCGGAACATTAGTGCAGGCAGCTTCCACAGCAATGGCATCCTGGTC
ATCCAGCGGATAGTTAATGATCAGCCCACTGACGCGTTGCGCGAGAAGATTGTGCACCGCCGCTTTACAG
GCTTCGACGCCGCTTCGTTCTACCATCGACACCACCACGCTGGCACCCAGTTGATCGGCGCGAGATTTAA
TCGCCGCGACAATTTGCGACGGCGCGTGCAGGGCCAGACTGGAGGTGGCAACGCCAATCAGCAACGACTG
TTTGCCCGCCAGTTGTTGTGCCACGCGGTTGGGAATGTAATTCAGCTCCGCCATCGCCGCTTCCACTTTT
TCCCGCGTTTTCGCAGAAACGTGGCTGGCCTGGTTCACCACGCGGGAAACGGTCTGATAAGAGACACCGG
CATACTCTGCGACATCGTATAACGTTACTGGTTTCAC
Features (pLannotate 1.2.2; 16 found; start..end, strand, type, name):
      1..78      -  promoter       lacI promoter: lacI
     86..121     -  CDS            TcR (fragment): tetracycline efflux protein; tet; confers resistance to tetracycline
    124..142     +  promoter       T7 promoter: promoter for bacteriophage T7 RNA polymerase
    143..167     +  protein_bind   lac operator: The lac repressor binds to the lac operator to inhibit transcription in E. coli. This inhibition can be relieved by adding lactose or isopropyl-β-D-thiogalactopyranoside (IPTG). lac repressor encoded by lacI
    182..204     +  RBS            RBS: efficient ribosome binding site from bacteriophage T7 gene 10 (Olins and Rangwala, 1989)
    253..3450    +  CDS            Tet1 (fragment): TET1_MOUSE - Also known as Cxxc6, Kiaa1676. Experimental evidence at protein level: Swiss-Prot protein existence level 1. Dioxygenase that catalyzes the conversion of the modified genomic base 5-methylcytosine (5mC) into 5-hydroxymethylcytosine (5hmC) and plays a key role in active DNA demethylation. Also mediates subsequent conversion of 5hmC into 5-formylcytosine (5fC), and conversion of 5fC to 5-carboxylcytosine (5caC). Conversion of 5mC into 5hmC, 5fC and 5caC probably constitutes the first step in cytosine demethylation. Methylation at the C5 position of cytosine bases is an epigenetic mo
   3466..3483    +  CDS            SET1 (fragment): solubility-enhancement tag derived from T7 phage gene 10B
   3491..3538    +  terminator     T7 terminator: transcription terminator for bacteriophage T7 RNA polymerase
   3761..4417    -  CDS            cat: CAT_ECOLX - Experimental evidence at protein level: Swiss-Prot protein existence level 1. This enzyme is an effector of chloramphenicol resistance in bacteria. From Escherichia coli. This protein is used as a marker in many commonly used cloning vectors, such as pACYC184.
   4418..4520    -  promoter       cat promoter: promoter of the E. coli cat gene encoding chloramphenicol acetyltransferase
   4641..4784    +  mobile_element IS1 (fragment): prokaryotic transposable element IS1
   4903..4958    -  rep_origin     RSF ori (fragment): Plasmids containing the RSF 1030 origin of replication can be propagated in E. coli cells that contain additional plasmids with compatible origins.
   5046..5590    -  rep_origin     p15A ori: Plasmids containing the medium-copy-number p15A origin of replication can be propagated in E. coli cells that contain a second plasmid with the ColE1 origin.
   5702..5766    -  CDS            TcR (fragment): tetracycline efflux protein; tet; confers resistance to tetracycline
   5781..5802    -  protein_bind   CAP binding site: CAP binding activates transcription in the presence of cAMP. E. coli catabolite activator protein
   5815..6897    -  CDS            lacI: lac repressor; lacI; The lac repressor binds to the lac operator to inhibit transcription in E. coli. This inhibition can be relieved by adding lactose or isopropyl-β-D-thiogalactopyranoside (IPTG).
