[The description below was written by a language model from this plasmid's Addgene catalogue record and pLannotate feature annotations shown in this document.]
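Description:
pACYC-mTET1-N is a bacterial expression plasmid built on the Novagen pACYCDuet-1 backbone for producing an N-terminal portion of mouse TET1 in E. coli. It replicates from the p15A origin, which gives a low-to-medium copy number and is compatible with ColE1-type plasmids, so the vector can be co-maintained with a second expression plasmid. Selection is by chloramphenicol, through the cat gene and its native promoter. The annotated construct is 6,897 bp. The short hits to a tetracycline resistance gene, IS1 and an RSF origin are fragmentary backbone remnants rather than functional elements.

The insert is a fragment of Tet1 described as amino acids 301–1366, cloned between BamHI and PacI sites that both remain intact. The feature table places it as a roughly 3.2 kb coding region. Because PacI lies in the second cloning region of the Duet vector, only one expression cassette appears in the annotation. In this cassette a T7 promoter with an adjacent lac operator and the T7 gene 10 ribosome binding site lie upstream of the insert, and a T7 terminator lies downstream. The backbone supplies an N-terminal 6xHis tag for affinity purification, although this tag is not annotated separately in the feature table. A plasmid-borne lacI gene provides repressor, so transcription stays low until it is induced with IPTG in a host that expresses T7 RNA polymerase.

TET1 is a dioxygenase that oxidises 5-methylcytosine to 5-hydroxymethylcytosine and on to further oxidised forms. The associated work concerns biochemical reconstitution of TET1–TDG–base excision repair-dependent active DNA demethylation. This fits a use in purifying the recombinant TET1 N-terminal fragment for in vitro studies.
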