Addgene plasmid #81056: pACYC-mTET1-N
Purpose: bacterial expression of N-terminus of murine TET1
Depositing lab: Primo Schaer. Depositing organization: University of Basel. Publication: Biochemical reconstitution of TET1-TDG-BER-dependent active DNA demethylation reveals a highly coordinated mechanism. Weber AR, Krawczyk C, Robertson AB, Kusnierczyk A, Vagbo CB, Schuermann D, Klungland A, Schar P. Nat Commun. 2016 Mar 2;7:10806. doi: 10.1038/ncomms10806. PubMed 26932196.
Backbone
  Vector backbone: pACYCDuet-1
  Backbone manufacturer: Novagen
  Backbone size w/o insert (bp): 4008
  Total vector size (bp): 6897
  Vector type: Bacterial Expression
Growth in bacteria
  Bacterial resistance: Chloramphenicol, 25 μg/mL
  Growth temperature: 37°C
  Growth strain: DH5alpha
  Copy number: Low Copy
Gene/Insert
  Gene/Insert name: TET1
  Species: M. musculus (mouse)
  Insert size (bp): 3243
  Mutation: N-terminus, amino acids 301-1366
  GenBank ID: NM_001253857.1
  Entrez Gene: Tet1 (a.k.a. 2510010B09Rik, Cxxc6, D10Ertd17e, LCX, mKIAA1676)
  Promoter: T7
  Tag / fusion protein: 6HIS (N terminal on backbone)
  Cloning method: Restriction Enzyme; 5′ cloning site BamHI (not destroyed); 3′ cloning site PacI (not destroyed)
  Sequencing primers: 5′ GGATCTCGACGCTCTCCCT; 3′ T7_terminal_primer
Terms and licenses: Academic/Nonprofit Terms; Industry Terms: Not Available to Industry
How to cite: pACYC-mTET1-N was a gift from Primo Schaer (Addgene plasmid # 81056 ; http://n2t.net/addgene:81056 ; RRID:Addgene_81056)
