>Addgene plasmid #81056 | pACYC-mTET1-N | addgene partial sequence | sequence record 157184 | T7 5'-TAATACGACTCACTATAGGG-3'
AATAATTTTGTTTAACTTTAATAAGGAGATATACCATGGGCAGCAGCCATCACCATCATCACCACAGCCA
GGATCCTATGCCTCTTGATGAGTCTGTGTATCCCACAGCTCTGATAAGATTCATCTTGGCAGGCTCACAG
CCGGATGTCTTTGATACTAAGCCCCAAGAAAAAACCCTTATAACAACCCCAGAACAAGTGGGAAGCCACC
CAAATCAAGTTCTGGATGCCACCTCTGTCCTAGGACAGGCCTTTAGTACTCTTCCACTTCAGTGGGGATT
TTCTGGTGCTAACTTAGTTCAAGTTGAGGCCCTGGGCAAGGGTTCAGACTCACCAGAGGATCTTGGTGCT
ATTACTATGCTAAACCAACAAGAAACTGTGGCTATGGATATGGATAGGAATGCTACCCCGGACCTGCCTA
TCTTCCTTCCTAAGCCTCCAAACACAGTTGCTACCTACAGTAGCCCTCTTTTAGGGCCTGAGCCCCACAG
CTCTACCTCCTGTGGGCTTGAAGTCCAAGGTGCTACCCCGATTTTAACTTTGGACTCAGGACACACTCCC
CAACTCCCACCAAACCCTGAGTCAAGTTCAGTACCTCTGGTAATAGCTGCAAACGGTACGCGAGCTGAGA
AGCAGTTTGGTACCAGCCTTTTCCCAGCCGTCCCACAAGGGTTTACAGTCGCAGCCGAGAATGAAGTCCA
GCATGCCCCATTAGATCTTACCCAGGGTTCTCAGGCTGCTCCCAGCAAACTGGAAGGAGAGATTTCTCGG
GTCAGCATCACTGGCTCAGCTGATGTCAAAGCCACAGCGATGTCCATGCCGGTTACACAGGCCAGTACCT
CTTCTCC
