>Addgene plasmid #81056 | pACYC-mTET1-N | addgene partial sequence | sequence record 157185 | T7term 5'-GCTAGTTATTGCTCAGCGG-3'
ATTACTGTTCCTTCAATCCAGCTATCAGGTTTTTTGCAGGCTTGCTAAGTAAGTCCATGATGCTCTCTTT
AAATTCTGACTGTGCACTGTCTGTGGTGGGACCCAGTGGTCCATTGCTTGATGTTTGAGCTTCACGCTTC
TCCGTAACAACTGTAATTCCATCGAAATGTAACACTTTCCCTTTCCTGAGGATTGATGCTGGGTCTGGCA
AGAGTGTGTCAGGGGAGGTACCAGGCAACGTCGGTGGTGGTATCTGATGCACCAGGTTCTCTTGAGCGCC
TAGATGAAACTGTGTTTGGGCAGCACCAGCCATTATATTAGCACACTGGTTAGATGGTGGGGACTGGGGC
AGAGGGTGAGCTTCCTGATTGACACTCACCATGGGCTGTCCCTGAGAATTATCTGCCGGCTCTGCAAATG
TCTGCCCACCGGATTCTGTCTTGAATTGGCATGTTGGCAGAGAATCTGATGGTTCAACCTTCACTTTCTC
CTTTGCCAATTCAGGGTTTCTTGTGAATTTTATCTGATTGATAGGAGGAAATAACTCATTATGTTGTGAG
GGTGTTTTACTCTGAGTCACGGGCTTTAATATTTGGTTAAAGACAGGAATATTTCTCAACAGAACAGGAA
AACTACGTGGACTAGACTGGCCAAACCTTTGAAACTTAGATGACATCCAAATGTCATGCATTTTACTATA
CTCTATAGCTAGCTGCTCTTGCTTCTTCTGATCATTTTCTTGAGAGCTTCGGGCTGGGGGTTTCTTTTTC
CGCTTGTTTGCGTGTGGGGTCGCTCTTGCCTTTTTCTGGGCCTTCTTTGGCTTTGCTGATGGTACACTGG
GTTTAGTTTG
